Addgene plasmid #52593: pVITRO-HPV40 L1L2
Purpose: Expresses HPV40 L1 and L2 in mammalian cells
Depositing lab: Richard Roden. Depositing organization: Johns Hopkins University and School of Medicine. Publication: Impact of inhibitors and L2 antibodies upon the infectivity of diverse alpha and beta human papillomavirus types. Kwak K, Jiang R, Wang JW, Jagu S, Kirnbauer R, Roden RB. PLoS One. 2014 May 9;9(5):e97232. doi: 10.1371/journal.pone.0097232. eCollection 2014. PubMed 24816794.
Backbone
  Vector backbone: pVITRO1-neo-mcs
  Backbone manufacturer: InvivoGen
  Backbone size w/o insert (bp): 6295
  Total vector size (bp): 9223
  Vector type: Mammalian Expression
  Selectable markers: Neomycin (select with G418)
Growth in bacteria
  Bacterial resistance: Kanamycin, 50 μg/mL
  Growth temperature: 37°C
  Growth strain: DH5alpha
  Copy number: High Copy
Gene/Insert 1
  Gene/Insert name: HPV40 L1
  Species: H. sapiens (human)
  Insert size (bp): 1521
  Cloning method: Restriction Enzyme; 5′ cloning site BglII (destroyed during cloning); 3′ cloning site NheI (destroyed during cloning)
  Sequencing primers: 5′ AAACCACCGCTAATTCAAAGC; 3′ GTGGTTTGTCCAAACTCATCAA
Gene/Insert 2
  Gene/Insert name: HPV40 L2
  Species: H. sapiens (human)
  Insert size (bp): 1407
  Cloning method: Restriction Enzyme; 5′ cloning site BamHI (not destroyed); 3′ cloning site AvrII (destroyed during cloning)
  Sequencing primers: 5′ GCCTCTTAGCGGTTCAAAGG; 3′ CAAAGGTATTTTCTAAACCCGTTTC
Terms and licenses: Academic/Nonprofit Terms; Industry Terms: Not Available to Industry
How to cite: pVITRO-HPV40 L1L2 was a gift from Richard Roden (Addgene plasmid # 52593 ; http://n2t.net/addgene:52593 ; RRID:Addgene_52593)
