[The description below was written by a language model from this plasmid's Addgene catalogue record and pLannotate feature annotations shown in this document.]
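Description:
pVITRO-HPV40 L1L2 is a 9.2 kb mammalian expression plasmid built on InvivoGen's pVITRO1-neo-mcs backbone, a dual-cassette vector designed to co-express two genes from a single plasmid. It carries the two capsid genes of human papillomavirus type 40: the major capsid protein L1 (about 1.5 kb) and the minor capsid protein L2 (about 1.4 kb). The catalogue lists the insert species as human, but both are viral genes. In bacteria the plasmid replicates at high copy from a ColE1/pUC-type origin and is selected with kanamycin. In mammalian cells selection is with G418.

In the annotated sequence, L1 sits downstream of a mouse EF-1α promoter preceded by an SV40 enhancer/early promoter fragment, and is terminated by an SV40 polyadenylation signal. The annotation tool matched this reading frame to the L1 of HPV35, which probably reflects homology among papillomavirus L1 proteins rather than a different identity. The second cassette begins with a CMV enhancer and a short CMV promoter fragment. A stretch of more than 1 kb between this and the L2 start is unannotated, so the core promoter driving L2 is not identified in the feature table. L2 is followed by an FMDV IRES and the Tn5 NeoR/KanR gene, ending in an EF-1α polyadenylation signal, so the resistance marker is translated from the same transcript as L2. Small bacterial promoter elements just upstream of the marker plausibly account for kanamycin resistance in E. coli.

Co-expressed L1 and L2 assemble into papillomavirus capsids. Consistent with the associated study of inhibitors and L2 antibodies across HPV types, the plasmid is likely used to produce HPV40 pseudovirions for infectivity and neutralization assays, although the record's stated purpose is only L1 and L2 expression.
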