Features (pLannotate 1.2.2; 14 found; start..end, strand, type, name):
     51..242     +  promoter       SV40 promoter (fragment): SV40 enhancer and early promoter
    429..1562    +  promoter       mEF-1α promoter (fragment): strong constitutive promoter for mouse elongation factor EF-1α
   1585..3099    +  CDS            L1: VL1_HPV35 - Experimental evidence at protein level: Swiss-Prot protein existence level 1. Forms an icosahedral capsid with a T=7 symmetry and a 50 nm diameter. The capsid is composed of 72 pentamers linked to each other by disulfide bonds and associated with L2 proteins. Binds to heparan sulfate proteoglycans on cell surface of basal layer keratinocytes to provide initial virion attachment. This binding mediates a conformational change in the virus capsid that facilitates efficient infection. The virion enters the host cell via endocytosis. During virus trafficking, L1 protein dissociates from
   3128..3249    -  polyA_signal   SV40 poly(A) signal: SV40 polyadenylation signal
   3272..3343    -  CDS            large T antigen (fragment): large T antigen from SV40 (simian virus 40)
   3437..4025    +  rep_origin     ori: high-copy-number ColE1/pMB1/pBR322/pUC origin of replication
   4105..4408    +  enhancer       CMV enhancer: human cytomegalovirus immediate early enhancer
   4410..4509    +  promoter       CMV promoter (fragment): human cytomegalovirus (CMV) immediate early promoter
   5853..7253    +  CDS            L2: VL2_HPV40 - Protein inferred from homology: Swiss-Prot protein existence level 3. Minor protein of the capsid that localizes along the inner surface of the virion, within the central cavities beneath the L1 pentamers. Plays a role in capsid stabilization through interaction with the major capsid protein L1. Once the virion enters the host cell, L2 escorts the genomic DNA into the nucleus by promoting escape from the endosomal compartments and traffic through the host Golgi network. Mechanistically, the C-terminus of L2 possesses a cell-penetrating peptide that protudes from the host endosome,
   7266..7710    +  misc_feature   FMDV IRES: internal ribosome entry site (IRES) of the foot-and-mouth disease virus
   7743..7761    +  promoter       tac promoter (fragment): strong E. coli promoter; hybrid between the trp and lac UV5 promoters
   7781..7799    +  promoter       T7 promoter: promoter for bacteriophage T7 RNA polymerase
   7809..8603    +  CDS            NeoR/KanR: aminoglycoside phosphotransferase from Tn5; aph(3')-II (or nptII); confers resistance to neomycin, kanamycin, and G418 (Geneticin®)
   8650..9222    +  polyA_signal   EF-1α poly(A) signal: human EF-1α polyadenylation signal
>Addgene plasmid #52593 | pVITRO-HPV40 L1L2 | depositor full sequence | sequence record 81726 | pVITRO-HPV40 L1L2 sequence 9223 bps
CCTGCAGGGCCTGAAATAACCTCTGAAAGAGGAACTTGGTTAGGTACCTTCTGAGGCGGAAAGAACCAGC
TGTGGAATGTGTGTCAGTTAGGGTGTGGAAAGTCCCCAGGCTCCCCAGCAGGCAGAAGTATGCAAAGCAT
GCATCTCAATTAGTCAGCAACCAGGTGTGGAAAGTCCCCAGGCTCCCCAGCAGGCAGAAGTATGCAAAGC
ATGCATCTCAATTAGTCAGCAACCATAGTCCCACTAGTGGAGCCGAGAGTAATTCATACAAAAGGAGGGA
TCGCCTTCGCAAGGGGAGAGCCCAGGGACCGTCCCTAAATTCTCACAGACCCAAATCCCTGTAGCCGCCC
CACGACAGCGCGAGGAGCATGCGCTCAGGGCTGAGCGCGGGGAGAGCAGAGCACACAAGCTCATAGACCC
TGGTCGTGGGGGGGAGGACCGGGGAGCTGGCGCGGGGCAAACTGGGAAAGCGGTGTCGTGTGCTGGCTCC
GCCCTCTTCCCGAGGGTGGGGGAGAACGGTATATAAGTGCGGCAGTCGCCTTGGACGTTCTTTTTCGCAA
CGGGTTTGCCGTCAGAACGCAGGTGAGGGGCGGGTGTGGCTTCCGCGGGCCGCCGAGCTGGAGGTCCTGC
TCCGAGCGGGCCGGGCCCCGCTGTCGTCGGCGGGGATTAGCTGCGAGCATTCCCGCTTCGAGTTGCGGGC
GGCGCGGGAGGCAGAGTGCGAGGCCTAGCGGCAACCCCGTAGCCTCGCCTCGTGTCCGGCTTGAGGCCTA
GCGTGGTGTCCGCGCCGCCGCCGCGTGCTACTCCGGCCGCACTCTGGTCTTTTTTTTTTTTGTTGTTGTT
GCCCTGCTGCCTTCGATTGCCGTTCAGCAATAGGGGCTAACAAAGGGAGGGTGCGGGGCTTGCTCGCCCG
GAGCCCGGAGAGGTCATGGTTGGGGAGGAATGGAGGGACAGGAGTGGCGGCTGGGGCCCGCCCGCCTTCG
GAGCACATGTCCGACGCCACCTGGATGGGGCGAGGCCTGGGGTTTTTCCCGAAGCAACCAGGCTGGGGTT
AGCGTGCCGAGGCCATGTGGCCCCAGCACCCGGCACGATCTGGCTTGGCGGCGCCGCGTTGCCCTGCCTC
CCTAACTAGGGTGAGGCCATCCCGTCCGGCACCAGTTGCGTGCGTGGAAAGATGGCCGCTCCCGGGCCCT
GTTGCAAGGAGCTCAAAATGGAGGACGCGGCAGCCCGGTGGAGCGGGCGGGTGAGTCACCCACACAAAGG
AAGAGGGCCTGGTCCCTCACCGGCTGCTGCTTCCTGTGACCCCGTGGTCCTATCGGCCGCAATAGTCACC
TCGGGCTTTTGAGCACGGCTAGTCGCGGCGGGGGGAGGGGATGTAATGGCGTTGGAGTTTGTTCACATTT
GGTGGGTGGAGACTAGTCAGGCCAGCCTGGCGCTGGAAGTCATTTTTGGAATTTGTCCCCTTGAGTTTTG
AGCGGAGCTAATTCTCGGGCTTCTTAGCGGTTCAAAGGTATCTTTTAAACCCTTTTTTAGGTGTTGTGAA
AACCACCGCTAATTCAAAGCAACCGGTGATATCAAAGATCCGCCACCATGTGGCAGCTGAACGAGAACCA
GGTGTACCTGCCCCCCCCCACCCCCGTGGCCACCATCGTGAGCACCGACGAGTACGTGCAGAGGACCAGC
CTGTACTACCACGCCGGCAGCGCCAGGCTGCTGACCATCGGGCACCCCTACTTCGAGCTGAAGAAGCCCA
ACGGCGACATCAGCGTGCCCAAGGTGTCCGGCCACCAGTACAGGGTGTTCAGGGTGAGGCTGCCCGACCC
CAACAAGTTCGGCCTGAGCGACACCAGCCTGTTCAACAGCGAGACCCAGAGGCTGGTGTGGGCCTGCGTG
GGCGTGGAGGTGGGCAGGGGCCAGCCCCTGGGCGTGGGCGTGAGCGGCCACCCCTACTTCAACAAGGACG
AGGACGTGGAGAACAGCAGCGCCTACGGCACCGGCCCCGGCCAGGACAGCAGGGAGAACGTGGCCATGGA
CTACAAGCAGACCCAGCTGTGCATGCTGGGCTGCACCCCCCCCATCGGCGAGTACTGGGGCAAGGGCACC
CCCTGCAACGCCAGCAGGGTGACCCTGGGCGACTGCCCCGTGCTGGAGCTGAAGACCGAGGTGATCCAGG
ACGGCGACATGGTGGACACCGGCTTCGGCGCCATGGACTTCGCCAGCCTGCAGGCCAACAAGAGCGACGT
GCCCCTGGACCTGTGCACCAGCATCAGCAAGTACCCCGACTACCTGGGCATGGCCGCCGAGCCCTACGGC
AACAGCCTGTTCTTCTTCCTGAGGAGGGAGCAGATGTTCGTGAGGCACTTCTTCAACAGGGCCGGCACCA
CCGGCGACAGCGTGCCCACCGACCTGTACATCACCGGCACCAGCGGCAGGACCCCCATCGCCGGCAGCAT
CTACTACAGCACCCCCAGCGGCAGCCTGGTGACCAGCGACAGCCAGATCTTCAACAAGCCCCTGTGGATT
CAGAAGGCCCAGGGCCACAACAACGGCATCTGCTTCGGCAACCAGCTGTTCGTGACCGTGGTGGACACCA
CCAGGAGCACCAACCTGACCCTGTGCGCCGCCACCCAGAGCCCCACCCCCACCCCCTACAACAACAGCAA
CTTCAAGGAGTACCTGAGGCACGGCGAGGAGTTCGACCTGCAGTTCATCTTCCAGCTGTGCGTGATCACC
CTGAACGCCGAGGTGATGACCTACATCCACGCCATGGACCCCACCCTGCTGGAGGACTGGAACTTCAAGA
TCGCCCCCCCCGCCAGCGCCAGCCTGGAGGACACCTACAGGTTCCTGACCAACAAGGCCATCGCCTGCCA
GAGGGACGCCCCCCCCAAGGTGAGGGAGGACCCCTACAAGAAGTACAAGTTCTGGGACGTGAACCTGACC
GAGAGGTTCAGCAGCCAGCTGGACCAGTTCCCCCTGGGCAGGAAGTTCCTGATGCAGGCCGGCGTGAGGG
CCGGCCCCAGGTTCAAGAGCAGGAAGAGGCCCGCCCCCAGCTCCAGCAGCAGCAGCAAGCCCGTGACCCC
CAAGAGGAAGAAGACCAAGAGGTAATAGTCTAGCTGGCCAGACATGATAAGATACATTGATGAGTTTGGA
CAAACCACAACTAGAATGCAGTGAAAAAAATGCTTTATTTGTGAAATTTGTGATGCTATTGCTTTATTTG
TAACCATTATAAGCTGCAATAAACAAGTTAACAACAACAATTGCATTCATTTTATGTTTCAGGTTCAGGG
GGAGGTGTGGGAGGTTTTTTAAAGCAAGTAAAACCTCTACAAATGTGGTATGGAAATGTTAATTAACTAG
CCATGACCAAAATCCCTTAACGTGAGTTTTCGTTCCACTGAGCGTCAGACCCCGTAGAAAAGATCAAAGG
ATCTTCTTGAGATCCTTTTTTTCTGCGCGTAATCTGCTGCTTGCAAACAAAAAAACCACCGCTACCAGCG
GTGGTTTGTTTGCCGGATCAAGAGCTACCAACTCTTTTTCCGAAGGTAACTGGCTTCAGCAGAGCGCAGA
TACCAAATACTGTTCTTCTAGTGTAGCCGTAGTTAGGCCACCACTTCAAGAACTCTGTAGCACCGCCTAC
ATACCTCGCTCTGCTAATCCTGTTACCAGTGGCTGCTGCCAGTGGCGATAAGTCGTGTCTTACCGGGTTG
GACTCAAGACGATAGTTACCGGATAAGGCGCAGCGGTCGGGCTGAACGGGGGGTTCGTGCACACAGCCCA
GCTTGGAGCGAACGACCTACACCGAACTGAGATACCTACAGCGTGAGCTATGAGAAAGCGCCACGCTTCC
CGAAGGGAGAAAGGCGGACAGGTATCCGGTAAGCGGCAGGGTCGGAACAGGAGAGCGCACGAGGGAGCTT
CCAGGGGGAAACGCCTGGTATCTTTATAGTCCTGTCGGGTTTCGCCACCTCTGACTTGAGCGTCGATTTT
TGTGATGCTCGTCAGGGGGGCGGAGCCTATGGAAAAACGCCAGCAACGCGGCCTTTTTACGGTTCCTGGC
CTTTTGCTGGCCTTTTGCTCACATGTTCTTAATTAACCTGCAGGCGTTACATAACTTACGGTAAATGGCC
CGCCTGGCTGACCGCCCAACGACCCCCGCCCATTGACGTCAATAATGACGTATGTTCCCATAGTAACGCC
AATAGGGACTTTCCATTGACGTCAATGGGTGGAGTATTTACGGTAAACTGCCCACTTGGCAGTACATCAA
GTGTATCATATGCCAAGTACGCCCCCTATTGACGTCAATGACGGTAAATGGCCCGCCTGGCATTATGCCC
AGTACATGACCTTATGGGACTTTCCTACTTGGCAGTACATCTACGTATTAGTCATCGCTATTACCATGAT
GATGCGGTTTTGGCAGTACATCAATGGGCGTGGATAGCGGTTTGACTCACGGGGATTTCCAAGTCTCCAC
CCCATTGACGTCAATGGGAGTTTGTTTTGACTAGTGGAGCCGAGAGTAATTCATACAAAAGGAGGGATCG
CCTTCGCAAGGGGAGAGCCCAGGGACCGTCCCTAAATTCTCACAGACCCAAATCCCTGTAGCCGCCCCAC
GACAGCGCGAGGAGCATGCGCCCAGGGCTGAGCGCGGGTAGATCAGAGCACACAAGCTCACAGTCCCCGG
CGGTGGGGGGAGGGGCGCGCTGAGCGGGGGCCAGGGAGCTGGCGCGGGGCAAACTGGGAAAGTGGTGTCG
TGTGCTGGCTCCGCCCTCTTCCCGAGGGTGGGGGAGAACGGTATATAAGTGCGGTAGTCGCCTTGGACGT
TCTTTTTCGCAACGGGTTTGCCGTCAGAACGCAGGTGAGTGGCGGGTGTGGCTTCCGCGGGCCCCGGAGC
TGGAGCCCTGCTCTGAGCGGGCCGGGCTGATATGCGAGTGTCGTCCGCAGGGTTTAGCTGTGAGCATTCC
CACTTCGAGTGGCGGGCGGTGCGGGGGTGAGAGTGCGAGGCCTAGCGGCAACCCCGTAGCCTCGCCTCGT
GTCCGGCTTGAGGCCTAGCGTGGTGTCCGCCGCCGCGTGCCACTCCGGCCGCACTATGCGTTTTTTGTCC
TTGCTGCCCTCGATTGCCTTCCAGCAGCATGGGCTAACAAAGGGAGGGTGTGGGGCTCACTCTTAAGGAG
CCCATGAAGCTTACGTTGGATAGGAATGGAAGGGCAGGAGGGGCGACTGGGGCCCGCCCGCCTTCGGAGC
ACATGTCCGACGCCACCTGGATGGGGCGAGGCCTGTGGCTTTCCGAAGCAATCGGGCGTGAGTTTAGCCT
ACCTGGGCCATGTGGCCCTAGCACTGGGCACGGTCTGGCCTGGCGGTGCCGCGTTCCCTTGCCTCCCAAC
AAGGGTGAGGCCGTCCCGCCCGGCACCAGTTGCTTGCGCGGAAAGATGGCCGCTCCCGGGGCCCTGTTGC
AAGGAGCTCAAAATGGAGGACGCGGCAGCCCGGTGGAGCGGGCGGGTGAGTCACCCACACAAAGGAAGAG
GGCCTTGCCCCTCGCCGGCCGCTGCTTCCTGTGACCCCGTGGTCTATCGGCCGCATAGTCACCTCGGGCT
TCTCTTGAGCACCGCTCGTCGCGGCGGGGGGAGGGGATCTAATGGCGTTGGAGTTTGTTCACATTTGGTG
GGTGGAGACTAGTCAGGCCAGCCTGGCGCTGGAAGTCATTCTTGGAATTTGCCCCTTTGAGTTTGGAGCG
AGGCTAATTCTCAAGCCTCTTAGCGGTTCAAAGGTATTTTCTAAACCCGTTTCCAGGTGTTGTGAAAGCC
ACCGCTAATTCAAAGCAATCCGGAGTATACGGATCCGCCACCATGGTGAGCAGCAGGCCCAGGAGGAGGA
AGAGGGCCAGCGCCACCCAGCTGTACCAGACCTGCAAGGCCGCCGGCACCTGCCCCCCCGACGTGGTGCA
CAAGGTGGAGCAGACCACCGTGGCCGACCAGATCCTGAAGTGGGGCAGCATGGGCGTGTTCTTCGGCGGC
CTGGGCATCGGCAGCGGCAGCGGCACCGGCGGCAGGGCCGGCTACGTGCCCCTGAGCACCGGCAGCAGGG
CCGTGCCCCCCAAGAGCCTGGTGCCCGACGTGGTGGCCAGGCCCCCCGTGGTGGTGGACACCGTGGCCCC
CAGCGACCCCAGCATCGTGAGCCTGATCGAGGAGAGCAGCATCATCCAGAGCGGCGCCCCCAGCCTGACC
ATCCCCACCGAGGGCGGCTTCAGCGTGACCAGCAGCGGCACCGACGTGCCCGCCATCCTGGACGTGAGCA
GCACCAACACCGTGCACGTGACCGCCACCACCCACCACAATCCCGTGTTCACCGACCCCAGCGTGGTGCA
GCCCATCCCCCCCGTGGAGGCCGGCGGCAGGCTGATCGTGAGCCACAGCACCATCACCACCAGCGCCGCC
GAGGAGATCCCCCTGGACACCTTCGTGGTGCACAGCGACCCCCTGAGCAGCACCCCCGTGCCCGGCACCA
GCGGCAGGCCCAGGCTGGGCCTGTACAGCAAGGCCCTGCAGCAGGTGGAGATCGTGGACCCCGCCTTCCT
GAGCACCCCCCAGAGGCTGATCACCTACGACAACCCCGTGTTCGAGAACGTGGACGACACCCTGCAGTTC
GAGCAGCCCAGCATCCACGACGCCCCCGACCCCGCCTTCATGGACATCATCACCCTGCACAGGCCCGCCC
TGACCAGCAGGAGGGGCGTGATCAGGTTCAGCAGGGTGGGCCAGAGGGGCACCATGTACACCAGGAGGGG
CACCAGGATCGGCGGCAGGGTGCACTTCTTCAGGGACATCAGCCCCATCGGCGCCGCCGACGACATCGAG
CTGCACCCCCTGGTGGCCAGCGCCCCTCACACACTCGAGACCCCCCACACCCTGGAGACCCCCCTGGACA
CCACCGACGCCCTGTTCGACGTGTACGCCGACATGGACACCATCGACGACGACGCCGCCTACGCCACCTT
CAGCCTCCACCCCGCCGACAGCACCAGGATCAGCAACACCAGCATCCCCCTGGCCACCGTGAGCGACACC
CTGCTGACCAGCGGCCCCGACATCGTGTTCCCTTCCATCCCCGCCGGCACCCCCTACCTGCCCGTGAGCC
CCAGCATCCCCGCCATCAGCGTGCTGATCCACGGCACCGACTACTACCTGCACCCCGCCTACTACCTGAG
GAAGAGGAGGAAGAGGATTCTGGCCCACCAGTACGTGGCCACCTAATAGTCTAGGAGCAGGTTTCCCCAA
TGACACAAAACGTGCAACTTGAAACTCCGCCTGGTCTTTCCAGGTCTAGAGGGGTAACACTTTGTACTGC
GTTTGGCTCCACGCTCGATCCACTGGCGAGTGTTAGTAACAGCACTGTTGCTTCGTAGCGGAGCATGACG
GCCGTGGGAACTCCTCCTTGGTAACAAGGACCCACGGGGCCAAAAGCCACGCCCACACGGGCCCGTCATG
TGTGCAACCCCAGCACGGCGACTTTACTGCGAAACCCACTTTAAAGTGACATTGAAACTGGTACCCACAC
ACTGGTGACAGGCTAAGGATGCCCTTCAGGTACCCCGAGGTAACACGCGACACTCGGGATCTGAGAAGGG
GACTGGGGCTTCTATAAAAGCGCTCGGTTTAAAAAGCTTCTATGCCTGAATAGGTGACCGGAGGTCGGCA
CCTTTCCTTTGCAATTACTGACCCTATGAATACACTGACTGTTTGACAATTAATCATCGGCATAGTATAT
CGGCATAGTATAATACGACTCACTATAGGAGGGCCACCATGATTGAACAAGATGGATTGCACGCAGGTTC
TCCGGCCGCTTGGGTGGAGAGGCTATTCGGCTATGACTGGGCACAACAGACAATCGGCTGCTCTGATGCC
GCCGTGTTCCGGCTGTCAGCGCAGGGGCGCCCGGTTCTTTTTGTCAAGACCGACCTGTCCGGTGCCCTGA
ATGAACTGCAAGACGAGGCAGCGCGGCTATCGTGGCTGGCCACGACGGGCGTTCCTTGCGCAGCTGTGCT
CGACGTTGTCACTGAAGCGGGAAGGGACTGGCTGCTATTGGGCGAAGTGCCGGGGCAGGATCTCCTGTCA
TCTCACCTTGCTCCTGCCGAGAAAGTATCCATCATGGCTGATGCAATGCGGCGGCTGCATACGCTTGATC
CGGCTACCTGCCCATTCGACCACCAAGCGAAACATCGCATCGAGCGAGCACGTACTCGGATGGAAGCCGG
TCTTGTCGATCAGGATGATCTGGACGAAGAGCATCAGGGGCTCGCGCCAGCCGAACTGTTCGCCAGGCTC
AAGGCGAGCATGCCCGACGGCGAGGATCTCGTCGTGACACATGGCGATGCCTGCTTGCCGAATATCATGG
TGGAAAATGGCCGCTTTTCTGGATTCATCGACTGTGGCCGGCTGGGTGTGGCGGACCGCTATCAGGACAT
AGCGTTGGCTACCCGTGATATTGCTGAAGAGCTTGGCGGCGAATGGGCTGACCGCTTCCTCGTGCTTTAC
GGTATCGCCGCTCCCGATTCGCAGCGCATCGCCTTCTATCGCCTTCTTGACGAGTTCTTCTGAGCGGGAC
TCTGGGGTTCGAAATGACCGACCAAGCGAATTCGCTAGGATTATCCCTAATACCTGCCACCCCACTCTTA
ATCAGTGGTGGAAGAACGGTCTCAGAACTGTTTGTTTCAATTGGCCATTTAAGTTTAGTAGTAAAAGACT
GGTTAATGATAACAATGCATCGTAAAACCTTCAGAAGGAAAGGAGAATGTTTTGTGGACCACTTTGGTTT
TCTTTTTTGCGTGTGGCAGTTTTAAGTTATTAGTTTTTAAAATCAGTACTTTTTAATGGAAACAACTTGA
CCAAAAATTTGTCACAGAATTTTGAGACCCATTAAAAAAGTTAAATGAGAAACCTGTGTGTTCCTTTGGT
CAACACCGAGACATTTAGGTGAAAGACATCTAATTCTGGTTTTACGAATCTGGAAACTTCTTGAAAATGT
AATTCTTGAGTTAACACTTCTGGGTGGAGAATAGGGTTGTTTTCCCCCCACATAATTGGAAGGGGAAGGA
ATATCATTTAAAGCTATGGGAGGGTTGCTTTGATTACAACACTGGAGAGAAATGCAGCATGTTGCTGATT
GCCTGTCACTAAAACAGGCCAAAAACTGAGTCCTTGGGTTGCATAGAAAGCTG
