>Addgene plasmid #52593 | pVITRO-HPV40 L1L2 | addgene partial sequence | sequence record 84717 | mEF1-Fwd 5'-TTTTGAGCGGAGCTAATTCTCGGG-3'
ACCCTTTTTTAGGTGTTGTGAAAACCACCGCTAATTCAAAGCAACCGGTGATATCAAAGATCCGCCACCA
TGTGGCAGCTGAACGAGAACCAGGTGTACCTGCCCCCCCCCACCCCCGTGGCCACCATCGTGAGCACCGA
CGAGTACGTGCAGAGGACCAGCCTGTACTACCACGCCGGCAGCGCCAGGCTGCTGACCATCGGGCACCCC
TACTTCGAGCTGAAGAAGCCCAACGGCGACATCAGCGTGCCCAAGGTGTCCGGCCACCAGTACAGGGTGT
TCAGGGTGAGGCTGCCCGACCCCAACAAGTTCGGCCTGAGCGACACCAGCCTGTTCAACAGCGAGACCCA
GAGGCTGGTGTGGGCCTGCGTGGGCGTGGAGGTGGGCAGGGGCCAGCCCCTGGGCGTGGGCGTGAGCGGC
CACCCCTACTTCAACAAGGACGAGGACGTGGAGAACAGCAGCGCCTACGGCACCGGCCCCGGCCAGGACA
GCAGGGAGAACGTGGCCATGGACTACAAGCAGACCCAGCTGTGCATGCTGGGCTGCACCCCCC
