>Addgene plasmid #52593 | pVITRO-HPV40 L1L2 | addgene partial sequence | sequence record 84752 | EBV-rev 5'-GTGGTTTGTCCAAACTCATC-3'
TAGACTATTACCTCTTGGTCTTCTTCCTCTTGGGGGTCACGGGCTTGCTGCTGCTGCTGGAGCTGGGGGC
GGGCCTCTTCCTGCTCTTGAACCTGGGGCCGGCCCTCACGCCGGCCTGCATCAGGAACTTCCTGCCCAGG
GGGAACTGGTCCAGCTGGCTGCTGAACCTCTCGGTCAGGTTCACGTCCCAGAACTTGTACTTCTTGTAGG
GGTCCTCCCTCACCTTGGGGGGGGCGTCCCTCTGGCAGGCGATGGCCTTGTTGGTCAGGAACCTGTAGGT
GTCCTCCAGGCTGGCGCTGGCGGGGGGGGCGATCTTGAAGTTCCAGTCCTCCAGCAGGGTGGGGTCCATG
GCGTGGATGTAGGTCATCACCTCGGCGTTCAGGGTGATCACGCACAGCTGGAAGATGAACTGCAGGTCGA
ACTCCTCGCCGTGCCTCAGGTACTCCTTGAAGTTGCTGTTGTTGTAGGGGGTGGGGGTGGGGCTCTGGGT
GGCGGCGCACAGGGTCAGGTTGGTGCTCCTGGTGGTGTCCACCACGGTCACGAACAGCTGGTTGCCGAAG
CAGATGCCGTTGTTGTGGCCCTGGGCCTTCTGAATCCACAGGGGCTTGTTGAAGATCTGGCTGTCGCTGG
TCACCAGGCTGCCGCTGGGGGTGCTGTAGTAGATGCTGCCGGCGATGGGGGTCCTGCCGCTGGTGCCGGT
GATGTACAGGTCGGTGGGCACGCTGTC
