>Addgene plasmid #52593 | pVITRO-HPV40 L1L2 | addgene partial sequence | sequence record 84783 | FMDV-IRES-R 5'-CTCCGCTACGAAGCAACAGT-3'
GAGCGTGGAGCCAAACGCAGTACAAAGTGTTACCCCTCTAGACCTGGAAAGACCAGGCGGAGTTTCAAGT
TGCACGTTTTGTGTCATTGGGGAAACCTGCTCCTAGACTATTAGGTGGCCACGTACTGGTGGGCCAGAAT
CCTCTTCCTCCTCTTCCTCAGGTAGTAGGCGGGGTGCAGGTAGTAGTCGGTGCCGTGGATCAGCACGCTG
ATGGCGGGGATGCTGGGGCTCACGGGCAGGTAGGGGGTGCCGGCGGGGATGGAAGGGAACACGATGTCGG
GGCCGCTGGTCAGCAGGGTGTCGCTCACGGTGGCCAGGGGGATGCTGGTGTTGCTGATCCTGGTGCTGTC
GGCGGGGTGGAGGCTGAAGGTGGCGTAGGCGGCGTCGTCGTCGATGGTGTCCATGTCGGCGTACACGTCG
AACAGGGCGTCGGTGGTGTCCAGGGGGGTCTCCAGGGTGTGGGGGGTCTCGAGTGTGTGAGGGGCGCTGG
CCACCAGGGGGTGCAGCTCGATGTCGTCGGCGGCGCCGATGGGGCTGATGTCCCTGAAGAAGTGCACCCT
GCCGCCGATCCTGGTGCCCCTCCTGGTGTACATGGTGCCCCTCTGGCCCACCCTGCTGAACCTGATCACG
CCCCTCCTGCTGGTCAGGGCGGGCCTGTGCAGGGTGATGATGTCCATGAAGGCGGGGTCGGGGGCGTCGT
GGATGCTGGGCTGCTCGAACTGCAGGGTGTCGTCCACGTTCTCGAACACGGGGTTGTCGTAGGTGATCAG
CCTCTGGGGGGTGCT
