>Addgene plasmid #52593 | pVITRO-HPV40 L1L2 | addgene partial sequence | sequence record 84844 | pVITRO-P25F 5'-CAAAGGTATTTTCTAAACCCGTTTC-3'
AATCCGGAGTATACGGATCCGCCACCATGGTGAGCAGCAGGCCCAGGAGGAGGAAGAGGGCCAGCGCCAC
CCAGCTGTACCAGACCTGCAAGGCCGCCGGCACCTGCCCCCCCGACGTGGTGCACAAGGTGGAGCAGACC
ACCGTGGCCGACCAGATCCTGAAGTGGGGCAGCATGGGCGTGTTCTTCGGCGGCCTGGGCATCGGCAGCG
GCAGCGGCACCGGCGGCAGGGCCGGCTACGTGCCCCTGAGCACCGGCAGCAGGGCCGTGCCCCCCAAGAG
CCTGGTGCCCGACGTGGTGGCCAGGCCCCCCGTGGTGGTGGACACCGTGGCCCCCAGCGACCCCAGCATC
GTGAGCCTGATCGAGGAGAGCAGCATCATCCAGAGCGGCGCCCCCAGCCTGACCATCCCCACCGAGGGCG
GCTTCAGCGTGACCAGCAGCGGCACCGACGTGCCCGCCATCCTGGACGTGAGCAGCACCAACACCGTGCA
CGTGACCGCCACCACCCACCACAATCCCGTGTTCACCGACCCCAGCGTGGTGCAGCCCATCCCCCCCGTG
GAGGCCGGCGGCAGGCTGATCGTGAGCCACAGCACCATCACCACCAGCGCCGCCGAGGAGATCCCCCTGG
ACACCTTCGTGGTGCACAGCGACCCCCTGAGCAGCACCCCCGTGCCCGGCACCAGCGGCAGGCCCAGGCT
GGGCCTGTACAGCAAGGCCCTGCAGCAGGTGGAGATCGTGGACCCCGCCTTCCTGAGCACCCCCCAGA
